Addgene plasmid #119701: pCas9-J23113
Purpose: Expression of Cas9 with a weak promoter
Depositing lab: Chong Zhang. Depositing organization: Tsinghua University. Publication: Improved sgRNA design in bacteria via genome-wide activity profiling. Guo J, Wang T, Guan C, Liu B, Luo C, Xie Z, Zhang C, Xing XH. Nucleic Acids Res. 2018 Aug 21;46(14):7052-7069. doi: 10.1093/nar/gky572. PubMed 29982721.
Backbone
  Vector backbone: p15A origin
  Vector type: Bacterial Expression, CRISPR
Growth in bacteria
  Bacterial resistance: Kanamycin, 50 μg/mL
  Growth temperature: 37°C
  Growth strain: DH5alpha
  Copy number: Low Copy
Gene/Insert
  Gene/Insert name: Cas9
  Species: Streptococcus pyogenes
  Cloning method: Gibson Cloning
  Sequencing primers: 5′ Unknown; 3′ Unknown
Terms and licenses: Academic/Nonprofit Terms; Industry Terms: Not Available to Industry
How to cite: pCas9-J23113 was a gift from Chong Zhang (Addgene plasmid # 119701 ; http://n2t.net/addgene:119701 ; RRID:Addgene_119701)
