[The description below was written by a language model from this plasmid's Addgene catalogue record and pLannotate feature annotations shown in this document.]
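Description:
pCas9-J23113 is a bacterial expression plasmid of about 6.2 kb that produces the Streptococcus pyogenes Cas9 endonuclease at a deliberately low level in E. coli. It replicates from a p15A origin, catalogued here as low copy, which is compatible with ColE1-type plasmids and so allows a second plasmid, for example one carrying a guide RNA, to be maintained in the same cell. Selection is by kanamycin through an aph(3')-Ia aminoglycoside phosphotransferase gene, which is encoded on the opposite strand and followed by a lambda t0 terminator. A short fragment annotated as RSF origin lies next to p15A; it is most likely a sequence-similarity hit rather than a second functional replicon.

The payload is the full-length Cas9 open reading frame, assembled into the backbone by Gibson cloning and followed by tandem rrnB T1 and T7Te terminators that insulate the downstream origin from read-through transcription. As the name and stated purpose indicate, Cas9 is driven by J23113, one of the weakest members of the Anderson constitutive sigma-70 promoter series. The automated annotation detects only a short promoter fragment just upstream of the coding sequence (across the circular junction) and labels it as the related J23119. This probably reflects the conserved regions shared across that promoter family rather than a different promoter. No guide RNA cassette, tags or inducible regulators are annotated.

Weak constitutive expression limits the toxicity that Cas9 can impose on bacterial cells. The plasmid comes from work on genome-wide profiling of sgRNA activity in bacteria, where it would supply the nuclease alongside separately encoded guides.
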