Features (pLannotate 1.2.2; 8 found; start..end, strand, type, name):
      1..4107    +  CDS            Cas9: Cas9 (Csn1) endonuclease from the Streptococcus pyogenes Type II CRISPR/Cas system generates RNA-guided double strand breaks in DNA
   4131..4202    +  terminator     rrnB T1 terminator: transcription terminator T1 from the E. coli rrnB gene
   4218..4245    +  terminator     T7Te terminator: phage T7 early transcription terminator
   4264..4319    -  rep_origin     RSF ori (fragment): Plasmids containing the RSF 1030 origin of replication can be propagated in E. coli cells that contain additional plasmids with compatible origins.
   4407..4952    -  rep_origin     p15A ori: Plasmids containing the medium-copy-number p15A origin of replication can be propagated in E. coli cells that contain a second plasmid with the ColE1 origin.
   5066..5160    -  terminator     lambda t0 terminator: transcription terminator from phage lambda
   5184..5999    -  CDS            KanR: aminoglycoside phosphotransferase; aph(3')-Ia; confers resistance to kanamycin in bacteria or G418 (Geneticin®) in eukaryotes
   6124..6140    +  promoter       J23119(SpeI) promoter (fragment): bacterial promoter (Registry of Standard Biological Parts BBa J23119) modified to end with an SpeI site
>Addgene plasmid #119701 | pCas9-J23113 | addgene full sequence | sequence record 234077 | Addgene NGS Result
ATGGATAAGAAATACTCAATAGGCTTAGATATCGGCACAAATAGCGTCGGATGGGCGGTGATCACTGATG
AATATAAGGTTCCGTCTAAAAAGTTCAAGGTTCTGGGAAATACAGACCGCCACAGTATCAAAAAAAATCT
TATAGGGGCTCTTTTATTTGACAGTGGAGAGACAGCGGAAGCGACTCGTCTCAAACGGACAGCTCGTAGA
AGGTATACACGTCGGAAGAATCGTATTTGTTATCTACAGGAGATTTTTTCAAATGAGATGGCGAAAGTAG
ATGATAGTTTCTTTCATCGACTTGAAGAGTCTTTTTTGGTGGAAGAAGACAAGAAGCATGAACGTCATCC
TATTTTTGGAAATATAGTAGATGAAGTTGCTTATCATGAGAAATATCCAACTATCTATCATCTGCGAAAA
AAATTGGTAGATTCTACTGATAAAGCGGATTTGCGCTTAATCTATTTGGCCTTAGCGCATATGATTAAGT
TTCGTGGTCATTTTTTGATTGAGGGAGATTTAAATCCTGATAATAGTGATGTGGACAAACTATTTATCCA
GTTGGTACAAACCTACAATCAATTATTTGAAGAAAACCCTATTAACGCAAGTGGAGTAGATGCTAAAGCG
ATTCTTTCTGCACGATTGAGTAAATCAAGACGATTAGAAAATCTCATTGCTCAGCTCCCCGGTGAGAAGA
AAAATGGCTTATTTGGGAATCTCATTGCTTTGTCATTGGGTTTGACCCCTAATTTTAAATCAAATTTTGA
TTTGGCAGAAGATGCTAAATTACAGCTTTCAAAAGATACTTACGATGATGATTTAGATAATTTATTGGCG
CAAATTGGAGATCAATATGCTGATTTGTTTTTGGCAGCTAAGAATTTATCAGATGCTATTTTACTTTCAG
ATATCCTAAGAGTAAATACTGAAATAACTAAGGCTCCCCTATCAGCTTCAATGATTAAACGCTACGATGA
ACATCATCAAGACTTGACTCTTTTAAAAGCTTTAGTTCGACAACAACTTCCAGAAAAGTATAAAGAAATC
TTTTTTGATCAATCAAAAAACGGATATGCAGGTTATATTGATGGGGGAGCTAGCCAAGAAGAATTTTATA
AATTTATCAAACCAATTTTAGAAAAAATGGATGGTACTGAGGAATTATTGGTGAAACTAAATCGTGAAGA
TTTGCTGCGCAAGCAACGGACCTTTGACAACGGCTCTATTCCCCATCAAATTCACTTGGGTGAGCTGCAT
GCTATTTTGAGAAGACAAGAAGACTTTTATCCATTTTTAAAAGACAATCGTGAGAAGATTGAAAAAATCT
TGACTTTTCGAATTCCTTATTATGTTGGTCCATTGGCGCGTGGCAATAGTCGTTTTGCATGGATGACTCG
GAAGTCTGAAGAAACAATTACCCCATGGAATTTTGAAGAAGTTGTCGATAAAGGTGCTTCAGCTCAATCA
TTTATTGAACGCATGACAAACTTTGATAAAAATCTTCCAAATGAAAAAGTACTACCAAAACATAGTTTGC
TTTATGAGTATTTTACGGTTTATAACGAATTGACAAAGGTCAAATATGTTACTGAAGGAATGCGAAAACC
AGCATTTCTTTCAGGTGAACAGAAGAAAGCCATTGTTGATTTACTCTTCAAAACAAATCGAAAAGTAACC
GTTAAGCAATTAAAAGAAGATTATTTCAAAAAAATAGAATGTTTTGATAGTGTTGAAATTTCAGGAGTTG
AAGATAGATTTAATGCTTCATTAGGTACCTACCATGATTTGCTAAAAATTATTAAAGATAAAGATTTTTT
GGATAATGAAGAAAATGAAGATATCTTAGAGGATATTGTTTTAACATTGACCTTATTTGAAGATAGGGAG
ATGATTGAGGAAAGACTTAAAACATATGCTCACCTCTTTGATGATAAGGTGATGAAACAGCTTAAACGTC
GCCGTTATACTGGTTGGGGACGTTTGTCTCGAAAATTGATTAATGGTATTAGGGATAAGCAATCTGGCAA
AACAATATTAGATTTTTTGAAATCAGATGGTTTTGCCAATCGCAATTTTATGCAGCTGATCCATGATGAT
AGTTTGACATTTAAAGAAGACATTCAAAAAGCACAAGTGTCTGGACAAGGCGATAGTTTACATGAACATA
TTGCAAATTTAGCTGGTAGCCCTGCTATTAAAAAAGGTATTTTACAGACTGTAAAAGTTGTTGATGAATT
GGTCAAAGTAATGGGGCGGCATAAGCCAGAAAATATCGTTATTGAAATGGCACGTGAAAATCAGACAACT
CAAAAGGGCCAGAAAAATTCGCGAGAGCGTATGAAACGAATCGAAGAAGGTATCAAAGAATTAGGAAGTC
AGATTCTTAAAGAGCATCCTGTTGAAAATACTCAATTGCAAAATGAAAAGCTCTATCTCTATTATCTCCA
AAATGGAAGAGACATGTATGTGGACCAAGAATTAGATATTAATCGTTTAAGTGATTATGATGTCGATCAC
ATTGTTCCACAAAGTTTCCTTAAAGACGATTCAATAGACAATAAGGTCTTAACGCGTTCTGATAAAAATC
GTGGTAAATCGGATAACGTTCCAAGTGAAGAAGTAGTCAAAAAGATGAAAAACTATTGGAGACAACTTCT
AAACGCCAAGTTAATCACTCAACGTAAGTTTGATAATTTAACGAAAGCTGAACGTGGAGGTTTGAGTGAA
CTTGATAAAGCTGGTTTTATCAAACGCCAATTGGTTGAAACTCGCCAAATCACTAAGCATGTGGCACAAA
TTTTGGATAGTCGCATGAATACTAAATACGATGAAAATGATAAACTTATTCGAGAGGTTAAAGTGATTAC
CTTAAAATCTAAATTAGTTTCTGACTTCCGAAAAGATTTCCAATTCTATAAAGTACGTGAGATTAACAAT
TACCATCATGCCCATGATGCGTATCTAAATGCCGTCGTTGGAACTGCTTTGATTAAGAAATATCCAAAAC
TTGAATCGGAGTTTGTCTATGGTGATTATAAAGTTTATGATGTTCGTAAAATGATTGCTAAGTCTGAGCA
AGAAATAGGCAAAGCAACCGCAAAATATTTCTTTTACTCTAATATCATGAACTTCTTCAAAACAGAAATT
ACACTTGCAAATGGAGAGATTCGCAAACGCCCTCTAATCGAAACTAATGGGGAAACTGGAGAAATTGTCT
GGGATAAAGGGCGAGATTTTGCCACAGTGCGCAAAGTATTGTCCATGCCCCAAGTCAATATTGTCAAGAA
AACAGAAGTACAGACAGGCGGATTCTCCAAGGAGTCAATTTTACCAAAAAGAAATTCGGACAAGCTTATT
GCTCGTAAAAAAGACTGGGATCCAAAAAAATATGGTGGTTTTGATAGTCCAACGGTAGCTTATTCAGTCC
TAGTGGTTGCTAAGGTGGAAAAAGGGAAATCGAAGAAGTTAAAATCCGTTAAAGAGTTACTAGGGATCAC
AATTATGGAAAGAAGTTCCTTTGAAAAAAATCCGATTGACTTTTTAGAAGCTAAAGGATATAAGGAAGTT
AAAAAAGACTTAATCATTAAACTACCTAAATATAGTCTTTTTGAGTTAGAAAACGGTCGTAAACGGATGC
TGGCTAGTGCCGGAGAATTACAAAAAGGAAATGAGCTGGCTCTGCCAAGCAAATATGTGAATTTTTTATA
TTTAGCTAGTCATTATGAAAAGTTGAAGGGTAGTCCAGAAGATAACGAACAAAAACAATTGTTTGTGGAG
CAGCATAAGCATTATTTAGATGAGATTATTGAGCAAATCAGTGAATTTTCTAAGCGTGTTATTTTAGCAG
ATGCCAATTTAGATAAAGTTCTTAGTGCATATAACAAACATAGAGACAAACCAATACGTGAACAAGCAGA
AAATATTATTCATTTATTTACGTTGACGAATCTTGGAGCTCCCGCTGCTTTTAAATATTTTGATACAACA
ATTGATCGTAAACGATATACGTCTACAAAAGAAGTTTTAGATGCCACTCTTATCCATCAATCCATCACTG
GTCTTTATGAAACACGCATTGATTTGAGTCAGCTAGGAGGTGACTGACTCGAGTAAGGATCTCCAGGCAT
CAAATAAAACGAAAGGCTCAGTCGAAAGACTGGGCCTTTCGTTTTATCTGTTGTTTGTCGGTGAACGCTC
TCTACTAGAGTCACACTGGCTCACCTTCGGGTGGGCCTTTCTGCGTTTATACCTAGGGATATATTCCGCT
TCCTCGCTCACTGACTCGCTACGCTCGGTCGTTCGACTGCGGCGAGCGGAAATGGCTTACGAACGGGGCG
GAGATTTCCTGGAAGATGCCAGGAAGATACTTAACAGGGAAGTGAGAGGGCCGCGGCAAAGCCGTTTTTC
CATAGGCTCCGCCCCCCTGACAAGCATCACGAAATCTGACGCTCAAATCAGTGGTGGCGAAACCCGACAG
GACTATAAAGATACCAGGCGTTTCCCCCTGGCGGCTCCCTCGTGCGCTCTCCTGTTCCTGCCTTTCGGTT
TACCGGTGTCATTCCGCTGTTATGGCCGCGTTTGTCTCATTCCACGCCTGACACTCAGTTCCGGGTAGGC
AGTTCGCTCCAAGCTGGACTGTATGCACGAACCCCCCGTTCAGTCCGACCGCTGCGCCTTATCCGGTAAC
TATCGTCTTGAGTCCAACCCGGAAAGACATGCAAAAGCACCACTGGCAGCAGCCACTGGTAATTGATTTA
GAGGAGTTAGTCTTGAAGTCATGCGCCGGTTAAGGCTAAACTGAAAGGACAAGTTTTGGTGACTGCGCTC
CTCCAAGCCAGTTACCTCGGTTCAAAGAGTTGGTAGCTCAGAGAACCTTCGAAAAACCGCCCTGCAAGGC
GGTTTTTTCGTTTTCAGAGCAAGAGATTACGCGCAGACCAAAACGATCTCAAGAAGATCATCTTATTAAT
CAGATAAAATATTTCTAGATTTCAGTGCAATTTATCTCTTCAAATGTAGCACCTGAAGTCAGCCCCATAC
GATATAAGTTGTTACTAGTGCTTGGATTCTCACCAATAAAAAACGCCCGGCGGCAACCGAGCGTTCTGAA
CAAATCCAGATGGAGTTCTGAGGTCATTACTGGATCTATCAACAGGAGTCCAAGCGAGCTCGATATCAAA
TTATTAGAAAAACTCATCGAGCATCAAATGAAACTGCAATTTATTCATATCAGGATTATCAATACCATAT
TTTTGAAAAAGCCGTTTCTGTAATGAAGGAGAAAACTCACCGAGGCAGTTCCATAGGATGGCAAGATCCT
GGTATCGGTCTGCGATTCCGACTCGTCCAACATCAATACAACCTATTAATTTCCCCTCGTCAAAAATAAG
GTTATCAAGTGAGAAATCACCATGAGTGACGACTGAATCCGGTGAGAATGGCAAAAGCTTATGCATTTCT
TTCCAGACTTGTTCAACAGGCCAGCCATTACGCTCGTCATCAAAATCACTCGCATCAACCAAACCGTTAT
TCATTCGTGATTGCGCCTGAGCGAGACGAAATACGCGATCGCTGTTAAAAGGACAATTACAAACAGGAAT
CGAATGCAACCGGCGCAGGAACACTGCCAGCGCATCAACAATATTTTCACCTGAATCAGGATATTCTTCT
AATACCTGGAATGCTGTTTTCCCGGGGATCGCAGTGGTGAGTAACCATGCATCATCAGGAGTACGGATAA
AATGCTTGATGGTCGGAAGAGGCATAAATTCCGTCAGCCAGTTTAGTCTGACCATCTCATCTGTAACATC
ATTGGCAACGCTACCTTTGCCATGTTTCAGAAACAACTCTGGCGCATCGGGCTTCCCATACAATCGATAG
ATTGTCGCACCTGATTGCCCGACATTATCGCGAGCCCATTTATACCCATATAAATCAGCATCCATGTTGG
AATTTAATCGCGGCCTCGAGCAAGACGTTTCCCGTTGAATATGGCTCATAACACCCCTTGTATTACTGTT
TATGTAAGCAGACAGTTTTATTGTTCATGATGATATATTTTTATCTTGTGCAATGTAACATCAGAGATTT
TGAGACACAACGTGGCTTTCCCTGCAGCTGATGGCTAGCTCAGTCCTAGGGATTATGCTAGCGGCCGCAG
ATCTAAAGAGGAGAAAGGATCT
